Addgene plasmid #23003: pMX231
Depositing lab: Linda Wordeman. Depositing organization: University of Washington. Publication: The kinesin-8 motor Kif18A suppresses kinetochore movements to control mitotic chromosome alignment. Stumpff J, von Dassow G, Wagenbach M, Asbury C, Wordeman L. Dev Cell. 2008 Feb . 14(2):252-62. 10.1016/j.devcel.2007.11.014 PubMed 18267093.
Backbone
  Vector backbone: pEGFP-C1
  Backbone manufacturer: Clontech
  Backbone size w/o insert (bp): 4731
  Vector type: Mammalian Expression
Growth in bacteria
  Bacterial resistance: Kanamycin, 50 μg/mL
  Growth temperature: 37°C
  Growth strain: DH5alpha
  Copy number: High Copy
Gene/Insert
  Gene/Insert name: Kif18A-mut (alt name: Kif18A)
  Species: H. sapiens (human)
  Insert size (bp): 2731
  Mutation: H304A R308A K311A
  GenBank ID: BC048347
  Entrez Gene: KIF18A (a.k.a. MS-KIF18A, PPP1R99)
  Tag / fusion protein: EGFP (N terminal on backbone); 6His (C terminal on insert)
  Cloning method: Restriction Enzyme; 5′ cloning site EcoRI (not destroyed); 3′ cloning site SmaI (destroyed during cloning)
  Sequencing primers: 5′ EGFP-C
Terms and licenses: Academic/Nonprofit Terms; Industry Terms: Not Available to Industry
How to cite: pMX231 was a gift from Linda Wordeman (Addgene plasmid # 23003 ; http://n2t.net/addgene:23003 ; RRID:Addgene_23003)
