[The description below was written by a language model from this plasmid's Addgene catalogue record and pLannotate feature annotations shown in this document.]
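Description:
pMX231 is a mammalian expression plasmid built on the pEGFP-C1 backbone that encodes a mutant form of the human kinesin-8 motor KIF18A fused to EGFP. It is propagated in E. coli as a high-copy plasmid through its ColE1/pUC-type origin and also carries an f1 phage origin. Selection relies on a single Tn5 NeoR/KanR (aminoglycoside phosphotransferase) gene placed behind tandem promoters. A bacterial bla-type promoter gives kanamycin resistance in bacteria. The SV40 enhancer/early promoter, paired with the HSV TK polyadenylation signal, allows G418 selection of transfected mammalian cells.

The expression cassette is driven by the human CMV immediate-early enhancer and promoter. EGFP is read first, followed by a short remnant of the multiple cloning site and then the KIF18A coding sequence, which was inserted between EcoRI and a SmaI site that was destroyed in cloning. The transcript ends at the SV40 poly(A) signal. The protein therefore carries EGFP at its N terminus. The catalogue entry also records a 6His tag at the C terminus of the insert, although this tag is not called out separately in the feature table. The insert bears three alanine substitutions, H304A, R308A and K311A. The record does not state their functional consequence.

KIF18A is annotated as a microtubule-depolymerizing kinesin that damps chromosome oscillations during congression. The associated publication concerns its role in suppressing kinetochore movements to control mitotic chromosome alignment. The construct is thus suited to transient or stable expression in cultured mammalian cells, where the fluorescent mutant motor can be imaged and compared with wild-type protein. A few short annotated fragments (large T antigen, ble, bGH poly(A)) appear to be backbone remnants rather than functional parts.
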