Features (pLannotate 1.2.2; 15 found; start..end, strand, type, name):
     61..364     +  enhancer       CMV enhancer: human cytomegalovirus immediate early enhancer
    365..568     +  promoter       CMV promoter: human cytomegalovirus (CMV) immediate early promoter
    613..1329    +  CDS            EGFP: EGFP is a basic (constitutively fluorescent) green fluorescent protein published in 1996, derived from Aequorea victoria. It is reported to be a rapidly-maturing weak dimer with moderate acid sensitivity.
   1330..1364    +  misc_feature   MCS (fragment): multiple cloning site
   1369..4062    +  CDS            KIF18A: KI18A_HUMAN - Experimental evidence at protein level: Swiss-Prot protein existence level 1. Microtubule-depolymerizing kinesin which plays a role in chromosome congression by reducing the amplitude of preanaphase oscillations and slowing poleward movement during anaphase, thus suppressing chromosome movements. May stabilize the CENPE-BUB1B complex at the kinetochores during early mitosis and maintains CENPE levels at kinetochores during chromosome congression. From Homo sapiens (Human).
   4116..4200    +  CDS            large T antigen (fragment): large T antigen from SV40 (simian virus 40)
   4223..4344    +  polyA_signal   SV40 poly(A) signal: SV40 polyadenylation signal
   4378..4806    -  rep_origin     f1 ori (sequence partly withheld): f1 bacteriophage origin of replication; arrow indicates direction of (+) strand synthesis
   4833..4937    +  promoter       AmpR promoter: bla
   4939..5296    +  promoter       SV40 promoter: SV40 enhancer and early promoter
   5331..6125    +  CDS            NeoR/KanR: aminoglycoside phosphotransferase from Tn5; aph(3')-II (or nptII); confers resistance to neomycin, kanamycin, and G418 (Geneticin®)
   6146..6298    +  CDS            ble (fragment): BLE_KLEPN - Experimental evidence at protein level: Swiss-Prot protein existence level 1. Binding protein with a strong affinity to the bleomycin family of antibiotics. Binds to CL990; an antimitotic-antibiotic compound. From Klebsiella pneumoniae.
   6357..6404    +  polyA_signal   HSV TK poly(A) signal: herpes simplex virus thymidine kinase polyadenylation signal (Cole and Stacy, 1985)
   6495..6511    -  polyA_signal   bGH poly(A) signal (fragment): bovine growth hormone polyadenylation signal
   6733..7321    +  rep_origin     ori: high-copy-number ColE1/pMB1/pBR322/pUC origin of replication
>Addgene plasmid #23003 | pMX231 | depositor full sequence | sequence record 10522 | Author sequence
TAGTTATTAATAGTAATCAATTACGGGGTCATTAGTTCATAGCCCATATATGGAGTTCCGCGTTACATAA
CTTACGGTAAATGGCCCGCCTGGCTGACCGCCCAACGACCCCCGCCCATTGACGTCAATAATGACGTATG
TTCCCATAGTAACGCCAATAGGGACTTTCCATTGACGTCAATGGGTGGAGTATTTACGGTAAACTGCCCA
CTTGGCAGTACATCAAGTGTATCATATGCCAAGTACGCCCCCTATTGACGTCAATGACGGTAAATGGCCC
GCCTGGCATTATGCCCAGTACATGACCTTATGGGACTTTCCTACTTGGCAGTACATCTACGTATTAGTCA
TCGCTATTACCATGGTGATGCGGTTTTGGCAGTACATCAATGGGCGTGGATAGCGGTTTGACTCACGGGG
ATTTCCAAGTCTCCACCCCATTGACGTCAATGGGAGTTTGTTTTGGCACCAAAATCAACGGGACTTTCCA
AAATGTCGTAACAACTCCGCCCCATTGACGCAAATGGGCGGTAGGCGTGTACGGTGGGAGGTCTATATAA
GCAGAGCTGGTTTAGTGAACCGTCAGATCCGCTAGCGCTACCGGTCGCCACCATGGTGAGCAAGGGCGAG
GAGCTGTTCACCGGGGTGGTGCCCATCCTGGTCGAGCTGGACGGCGACGTAAACGGCCACAAGTTCAGCG
TGTCCGGCGAGGGCGAGGGCGATGCCACCTACGGCAAGCTGACCCTGAAGTTCATCTGCACCACCGGCAA
GCTGCCCGTGCCCTGGCCCACCCTCGTGACCACCCTGACCTACGGCGTGCAGTGCTTCAGCCGCTACCCC
GACCACATGAAGCAGCACGACTTCTTCAAGTCCGCCATGCCCGAAGGCTACGTCCAGGAGCGCACCATCT
TCTTCAAGGACGACGGCAACTACAAGACCCGCGCCGAGGTGAAGTTCGAGGGCGACACCCTGGTGAACCG
CATCGAGCTGAAGGGCATCGACTTCAAGGAGGACGGCAACATCCTGGGGCACAAGCTGGAGTACAACTAC
AACAGCCACAACGTCTATATCATGGCCGACAAGCAGAAGAACGGCATCAAGGTGAACTTCAAGATCCGCC
ACAACATCGAGGACGGCAGCGTGCAGCTCGCCGACCACTACCAGCAGAACACCCCCATCGGCGACGGCCC
CGTGCTGCTGCCCGACAACCACTACCTGAGCACCCAGTCCGCCCTGAGCAAAGACCCCAACGAGAAGCGC
GATCACATGGTCCTGCTGGAGTTCGTGACCGCCGCCGGGATCACTCTCGGCATGGACGAGCTGTACAAGT
CCGGACTCAGATCTCGAGCTCAAGCTTCGAATTCCACCATGTCTGTCACTGAGGAAGACCTGTGCCACCA
TATGAAAGTAGTAGTTCGTGTACGTCCGGAAAACACTAAAGAAAAAGCAGCTGGATTTCATAAAGTGGTT
CATGTTGTGGATAAACATATCCTAGTTTTTGATCCCAAACAAGAAGAAGTCAGTTTTTTCCATGGAAAGA
AAACTACAAATCAAAATGTTATAAAGAAACAAAATAAGGATCTTAAATTTGTATTTGATGCTGTTTTTGA
TGAAACGTCAACTCAGTCAGAAGTTTTTGAACACACTACTAAGCCAATTCTTCGTAGTTTTTTGAATGGA
TATAATTGCACAGTACTTGCCTATGGTGCCACTGGTGCTGGGAAGACCCACACTATGCTAGGATCAGCTG
ATGAACCTGGAGTGATGTATCTAACAATGTTACACCTTTACAAATGCATGGATGAGATTAAAGAAGAGAA
AATATGTAGTACTGCAGTTTCATATCTGGAGGTATATAATGAACAGATTCGTGATCTCTTAGTAAATTCA
GGGCCACTTGCTGTCCGGGAAGATACCCAAAAAGGGGTGGTCGTTCATGGACTTACTTTACACCAGCCCA
AATCCTCAGAAGAAATTTTACATTTATTGGATAATGGAAACAAAAACAGGACACAACATCCCACTGATAT
GAATGCCACATCTTCTCGTTCTCATGCTGTTTTCCAAATTTACTTGCGACAACAAGACAAAACAGCAAGT
ATCAATCAAAATGTCCGTATTGCCAAGATGTCACTCATTGACCTGGCAGGATCTGAGCGAGCAAGTACTT
CCGGTGCTAAGGGGACCCGATTTGTAGAAGGCACAAATATTAATAGATCACTTTTAGCTCTTGGGAATGT
CATCAATGCCTTAGCAGATTCAAAGAGAAAGAATCAGGCAATCCCTTACGCAAATAGTGCACTTACTCGC
TTGTTAAAGGATTCTCTTGGAGGAAACTGTCAAACTATAATGATAGCTGCTGTTAGTCCTTCCTCTGTAT
TCTACGATGACACATATAACACTCTTAAGTATGCTAACCGGGCAAAGGACATTAAATCTTCTTTGAAGAG
CAATGTTCTTAATGTCAATAATCATATAACTCAATATGTAAAGATCTGTAATGAGCAGAAGGCAGAGATT
TTATTGTTAAAAGAAAAACTAAAAGCCTATGAAGAACAGAAAGCCTTCACTAATGAAAATGACCAAGCAA
AGTTAATGATTTCAAACCCTCAGGAAAAAGAAATCGAAAGGTTTCAAGAAATCCTGAACTGCTTGTTCCA
GAATCGAGAAGAAATTAGACAAGAATATCTGAAGTTGGAAATGTTACTTAAAGAAAATGAACTTAAATCA
TTCTACCAACAACAGTGCCATAAACAAATAGAAATGATGTGTTCTGAAGACAAAGTAGAAAAGGCCACTG
GAAAACGAGATCATAGACTTGCAATGTTGAAAACTCGTCGCTCCTACCTGGAGAAAAGGAGGGAGGAGGA
ATTGAAGCAATTTGATGAGAATACTAATTGGCTCCATCGTGTCGAAAAAGAAATGGGACTCTTAAGTCAA
AACGGTCATATTCCAAAGGAACTCAAGAAAGATCTTCATTGTCACCATTTGCACCTCCAGAACAAAGATT
TGAAAGCACAAATTAGACATATGATGGATCTAGCTTGTCTTCAGGAACAGCAACACAGGCAGACTGAAGC
AGTATTGAATGCTTTACTTCCAACCCTAAGAAAACAATATTGCACATTAAAAGAAGCCGGCCTGTCAAAT
GCTGCTTTTGAATCTGACTTCAAAGAGATCGAACATTTGGTAGAGAGGAAAAAAGTGGTAGTTTGGGCTG
ACCAAACTGCCGAACAACCAAAGCAAAACGATCTACCAGGGATTTCTGTTCTTATGACCTTTCCACAACT
TGGACCAGTTCAGCCTATTCCTTGTTGCTCATCTTCAGGTGGAACTAATCTGGTTAAGATTCCTACAGAA
AAAAGAACTCGGAGAAAACTAATGCCATCTCCCTTGAAAGGACAGCATACTCTAAAGTCTCCACCATCTC
AAAGTGTGCAGCTCAATGATTCTCTTAGCAAAGAACTTCAGCCTATTGTATATACACCAGAAGACTGTAG
AAAAGCTTTTCAAAATCCGTCTACAGTAACCTTAATGAAACCATCATCATTTACTACAAGTTTTCAGGCT
GTCAGCTCAAACATAAACAGTGATAATTGTCTGAAAATGTTGTGTGAAGTAGCTATCCCTCATAATAGAA
GAAAAGAATGTGGACAGGAGGACTTGGACTCTACATTTACTATATGTGAAGACATCAAGAGCTCGAAGTG
TAAATTACCCGAACAAGAATCACTACCAAATGATAACAAAGACATTTTACAACGGCTTGATCCTTCTTCA
TTCTCAACTAAGCATTCTATGCCTGTACCAAGCATGGTGCCATCCTACATGGCAATGACTACTGCTGCCA
AAAGGAAACGGAAATTAACAAGTTCTACATCAAACAGTTCGTTAACTGCAGACGTAAATTCTGGATTTGC
CAAACGTGTTCGACAAGATAATTCAAGTGAGAAGCACTTACAAGAAAACAAACCAACAATGGAACATAAA
AGAAACATCTGTAAAATAAATCCAAGCATGGTTAGAAAATTTGGAAGAAATATTTCAAAAGGAAATCTAA
GACATCACCACCATCACCATTAAGCGGCCGCGGGGATCCACCGGATCTAGATAACTGATCATAATCAGCC
ATACCACATTTGTAGAGGTTTTACTTGCTTTAAAAAACCTCCCACACCTCCCCCTGAACCTGAAACATAA
AATGAATGCAATTGTTGTTGTTAACTTGTTTATTGCAGCTTATAATGGTTACAAATAAAGCAATAGCATC
ACAAATTTCACAAATAAAGCATTTTTTTCACTGCATTCTAGTTGTGGTTTGTCCAAACTCATCAATGTAT
CTTAACGCGTAAATTGTAAGCGTTAATATTTTGTTAAAATTCGCGTTAAATTTTTGTTAAATCAGCTCAT
TTTTTAACCAATAGGCCGAAATCGGCAAAATCCCTTATAAATCAAAAGAATAGACCGAGATAGGGT
[37 nt withheld, positions 4477-4513]
AAAGAACGTGGACTCCAACGTCAAAGG
[49 nt withheld, positions 4541-4589]
T
[91 nt withheld, positions 4591-4681]
G
[124 nt withheld, positions 4683-4806]
CAGGTGGCACTTTTCGGGGAAATGTGCGCGGAACCCCTATTTGTTTATTTTTCTAAATACATTCAAATAT
GTATCCGCTCATGAGACAATAACCCTGATAAATGCTTCAATAATATTGAAAAAGGAAGAGTCCTGAGGCG
GAAAGAACCAGCTGTGGAATGTGTGTCAGTTAGGGTGTGGAAAGTCCCCAGGCTCCCCAGCAGGCAGAAG
TATGCAAAGCATGCATCTCAATTAGTCAGCAACCAGGTGTGGAAAGTCCCCAGGCTCCCCAGCAGGCAGA
AGTATGCAAAGCATGCATCTCAATTAGTCAGCAACCATAGTCCCGCCCCTAACTCCGCCCATCCCGCCCC
TAACTCCGCCCAGTTCCGCCCATTCTCCGCCCCATGGCTGACTAATTTTTTTTATTTATGCAGAGGCCGA
GGCCGCCTCGGCCTCTGAGCTATTCCAGAAGTAGTGAGGAGGCTTTTTTGGAGGCCTAGGCTTTTGCAAA
GATCGATCAAGAGACAGGATGAGGATCGTTTCGCATGATTGAACAAGATGGATTGCACGCAGGTTCTCCG
GCCGCTTGGGTGGAGAGGCTATTCGGCTATGACTGGGCACAACAGACAATCGGCTGCTCTGATGCCGCCG
TGTTCCGGCTGTCAGCGCAGGGGCGCCCGGTTCTTTTTGTCAAGACCGACCTGTCCGGTGCCCTGAATGA
ACTGCAAGACGAGGCAGCGCGGCTATCGTGGCTGGCCACGACGGGCGTTCCTTGCGCAGCTGTGCTCGAC
GTTGTCACTGAAGCGGGAAGGGACTGGCTGCTATTGGGCGAAGTGCCGGGGCAGGATCTCCTGTCATCTC
ACCTTGCTCCTGCCGAGAAAGTATCCATCATGGCTGATGCAATGCGGCGGCTGCATACGCTTGATCCGGC
TACCTGCCCATTCGACCACCAAGCGAAACATCGCATCGAGCGAGCACGTACTCGGATGGAAGCCGGTCTT
GTCGATCAGGATGATCTGGACGAAGAGCATCAGGGGCTCGCGCCAGCCGAACTGTTCGCCAGGCTCAAGG
CGAGCATGCCCGACGGCGAGGATCTCGTCGTGACCCATGGCGATGCCTGCTTGCCGAATATCATGGTGGA
AAATGGCCGCTTTTCTGGATTCATCGACTGTGGCCGGCTGGGTGTGGCGGACCGCTATCAGGACATAGCG
TTGGCTACCCGTGATATTGCTGAAGAGCTTGGCGGCGAATGGGCTGACCGCTTCCTCGTGCTTTACGGTA
TCGCCGCTCCCGATTCGCAGCGCATCGCCTTCTATCGCCTTCTTGACGAGTTCTTCTGAGCGGGACTCTG
GGGTTCGAAATGACCGACCAAGCGACGCCCAACCTGCCATCACGAGATTTCGATTCCACCGCCGCCTTCT
ATGAAAGGTTGGGCTTCGGAATCGTTTTCCGGGACGCCGGCTGGATGATCCTCCAGCGCGGGGATCTCAT
GCTGGAGTTCTTCGCCCACCCTAGGGGGAGGCTAACTGAAACACGGAAGGAGACAATACCGGAAGGAACC
CGCGCTATGACGGCAATAAAAAGACAGAATAAAACGCACGGTGTTGGGTCGTTTGTTCATAAACGCGGGG
TTCGGTCCCAGGGCTGGCACTCTGTCGATACCCCACCGAGACCCCATTGGGGCCAATACGCCCGCGTTTC
TTCCTTTTCCCCACCCCACCCCCCAAGTTCGGGTGAAGGCCCAGGGCTCGCAGCCAACGTCGGGGCGGCA
GGCCCTGCCATAGCCTCAGGTTACTCATATATACTTTAGATTGATTTAAAACTTCATTTTTAATTTAAAA
GGATCTAGGTGAAGATCCTTTTTGATAATCTCATGACCAAAATCCCTTAACGTGAGTTTTCGTTCCACTG
AGCGTCAGACCCCGTAGAAAAGATCAAAGGATCTTCTTGAGATCCTTTTTTTCTGCGCGTAATCTGCTGC
TTGCAAACAAAAAAACCACCGCTACCAGCGGTGGTTTGTTTGCCGGATCAAGAGCTACCAACTCTTTTTC
CGAAGGTAACTGGCTTCAGCAGAGCGCAGATACCAAATACTGTCCTTCTAGTGTAGCCGTAGTTAGGCCA
CCACTTCAAGAACTCTGTAGCACCGCCTACATACCTCGCTCTGCTAATCCTGTTACCAGTGGCTGCTGCC
AGTGGCGATAAGTCGTGTCTTACCGGGTTGGACTCAAGACGATAGTTACCGGATAAGGCGCAGCGGTCGG
GCTGAACGGGGGGTTCGTGCACACAGCCCAGCTTGGAGCGAACGACCTACACCGAACTGAGATACCTACA
GCGTGAGCTATGAGAAAGCGCCACGCTTCCCGAAGGGAGAAAGGCGGACAGGTATCCGGTAAGCGGCAGG
GTCGGAACAGGAGAGCGCACGAGGGAGCTTCCAGGGGGAAACGCCTGGTATCTTTATAGTCCTGTCGGGT
TTCGCCACCTCTGACTTGAGCGTCGATTTTTGTGATGCTCGTCAGGGGGGCGGAGCCTATGGAAAAACGC
CAGCAACGCGGCCTTTTTACGGTTCCTGGCCTTTTGCTGGCCTTTTGCTCACATGTTCTTTCCTGCGTTA
TCCCCTGATTCTGTGGATAACCGTATTACCGCCATGCAT
