>Addgene plasmid #23003 | pMX231 | addgene partial sequence | sequence record 28916 | 23003 with hKif18A-F 5'-attgacctggcaggatctga
CCGATTTGTAGAAGGCACAAATATTAATAGATCACTTTTAGCTCTTGGGAATGTCATCAATGCCTTAGCA
GATTCAAAGAGAAAGAATCAGGCAATCCCTTACGCAAATAGTGCACTTACTCGCTTGTTAAAGGATTCTC
TTGGAGGAAACTGTCAAACTATAATGATAGCTGCTGTTAGTCCTTCCTCTGTATTCTACGATGACACATA
TAACACTCTTAAGTATGCTAACCGGGCAAAGGACATTAAATCTTCTTTGAAGAGCAATGTTCTTAATGTC
AATAATCATATAACTCAATATGTAAAGATCTGTAATGAGCAGAAGGCAGAGATTTTATTGTTAAAAGAAA
AACTAAAAGCCTATGAAGAACAGAAAGCCTTCACTAATGAAAATGACCAAGCAAAGTTAATGATTTCAAA
CCCTCAGGAAAAAGAAATCGAAAGGTTTCAAGAAATCCTGAACTGCTTGTTCCAGAATCGAGAAGAAATT
AGACAAGAATATCTGAAGTTGGAAATGTTACTTAAAGAAAATGAACTTAAATCATTCTACCAACAACAGT
GCCATAAACAAATAGAAATGATGTGTTCTGAAGACAAAGTAGAAAAGGCCACTGGAAAACGAGATCATAG
ACTTGCAATGTTGAAAACTCGTCGCTCCTACCTGGAGAAAAGGAGGGAGGAGGAATTGAAGCAATTTGAT
GAGAATACTAATTGGCTCCATCGTGTCGAAAAGAAATGGGACTC
