>Addgene plasmid #23003 | pMX231 | addgene partial sequence | sequence record 28917 | 23003 with SV40pA-R
AGCTGCATAACAAGTTAACAACAACAATTGCATTCATTTTATGTTTCAGGTTCAGGGGGAGGTGTGGGAG
GTTTTTTAAAGCAAGTAAAACCTCTACAAATGTGGTATGGCTGATTATGATCAGTTATCTAGATCCGGTG
GATCCCGCGGCCGCTTAATGGTGATGGTGGTGATGTCTTAGATTTCCTTTTGAAATATTTCTTCCAAATT
TTCTAACCATGCTTGGATTTATTTTACAGATGTTTCTTTTATGTTCCATTGTTGGTTTGTTTTCTTGTAA
GTGCTTCTCACTTGAATTATCTTGTCGAACACGTTTGGCAAATCCAGAATTTACGTCTGCAGTTAACGAA
CTGTTTGATGTAGAACTTGTTAATTTCCGTTTCCTTTTGGCAGCAGTAGTCATTGCCATGTAGGATGGCA
CCATGCTTGGTACAGGCATAGAATGCTTAGTTGAGAATGAAGAAGGATCAAGCCGTTGTAAAATGTCTTT
GTTATCATTTGGTAGTGATTCTTGTTCGGGTAATTTACACTTCGAGCTCTTGATGTCTTCACATATAGTA
AATGTAGAGTCCAAGTCCTCCTGTCCACATTCTTTTCTTCTATTATGAGGGATAGCTACTTCACACAACA
TTTTCAGACAATTATCACTGTTTATGTTTGAGCTGACAGCCTGAAAACTTGTAGTAAATGATGATGGTTT
CATTAAGGTTACTGTAGACG
